>Addgene plasmid #164840 | pCDNA_GFP_hTLN2-FL | addgene full sequence | sequence record 325554 | Addgene NGS Result
CGCCCAGTTCCGCCCATTCTCCGCCCCATGGCTGACTAATTTTTTTTATTTATGCAGAGGCCGAGGCCGC
CTCTGCCTCTGAGCTATTCCAGAAGTAGTGAGGAGGCTTTTTTGGAGGCCTAGGCTTTTGCAAAAAGCTC
CCGGGAGCTTGTATATCCATTTTCGGATCTGATCAGCACGTGTTGACAATTAATCATCGGCATAGTATAT
CGGCATAGTATAATACGACAAGGTGAGGAACTAAACCATGGCCAAGTTGACCAGTGCCGTTCCGGTGCTC
ACCGCGCGCGACGTCGCCGGAGCGGTCGAGTTCTGGACCGACCGGCTCGGGTTCTCCCGGGACTTCGTGG
AGGACGACTTCGCCGGTGTGGTCCGGGACGACGTGACCCTGTTCATCAGCGCGGTCCAGGACCAGGTGGT
GCCGGACAACACCCTGGCCTGGGTGTGGGTGCGCGGCCTGGACGAGCTGTACGCCGGGTGGTCGGAGGTC
GTGTCCACGAACTTCCGGGACGCCTCCGGGCCGGCCATGACCGAGATCGGCGAGCAGCCGTGGGGGCGGG
AGTTCGCCCTGCGCGACCCGGCCGGCAACTGCGTGCACTTCGTGGCCGAGGAGCAGGACTGACACGTGCT
ACGAGATTTCGATTCCACCGCCGCCTTCTATGAAAGGTTGGGCTTCGGAATCGTTTTCCGGGACGCCGGC
TGGATGATCCTCCAGCGCGGGGATCTCATGCTGGAGTTCTTCGCCCACCCCAACTTGTTTATTGCAGCTT
ATAATGGTTACAAATAAAGCAATAGCATCACAAATTTCACAAATAAAGCATTTTTTTCACTGCATTCTAG
TTGTGGTTTGTCCAAACTCATCAATGTATCTTATCATGTCTGTATACCGTCGACCTCTAGCTAGAGCTTG
GCGTAATCATGGTCATAGCTGTTTCCTGTGTGAAATTGTTATCCGCTCACAATTCCACACAACATACGAG
CCGGAAGCATAAAGTGTAAAGCCTGGGGTGCCTAATGAGTGAGCTAACTCACATTAATTGCGTTGCGCTC
ACTGCCCGCTTTCCAGTCGGGAAACCTGTCGTGCCAGCTGCATTAATGAATCGGCCAACGCGCGGGGAGA
GGCGGTTTGCGTATTGGGCGCTCTTCCGCTTCCTCGCTCACTGACTCGCTGCGCTCGGTCGTTCGGCTGC
GGCGAGCGGTATCAGCTCACTCAAAGGCGGTAATACGGTTATCCACAGAATCAGGGGATAACGCAGGAAA
GAACATGTGAGCAAAAGGCCAGCAAAAGGCCAGGAACCGTAAAAAGGCCGCGTTGCTGGCGTTTTTCCAT
AGGCTCCGCCCCCCTGACGAGCATCACAAAAATCGACGCTCAAGTCAGAGGTGGCGAAACCCGACAGGAC
TATAAAGATACCAGGCGTTTCCCCCTGGAAGCTCCCTCGTGCGCTCTCCTGTTCCGACCCTGCCGCTTAC
CGGATACCTGTCCGCCTTTCTCCCTTCGGGAAGCGTGGCGCTTTCTCATAGCTCACGCTGTAGGTATCTC
AGTTCGGTGTAGGTCGTTCGCTCCAAGCTGGGCTGTGTGCACGAACCCCCCGTTCAGCCCGACCGCTGCG
CCTTATCCGGTAACTATCGTCTTGAGTCCAACCCGGTAAGACACGACTTATCGCCACTGGCAGCAGCCAC
TGGTAACAGGATTAGCAGAGCGAGGTATGTAGGCGGTGCTACAGAGTTCTTGAAGTGGTGGCCTAACTAC
GGCTACACTAGAAGAACAGTATTTGGTATCTGCGCTCTGCTGAAGCCAGTTACCTTCGGAAAAAGAGTTG
GTAGCTCTTGATCCGGCAAACAAACCACCGCTGGTAGCGGTGGTTTTTTTGTTTGCAAGCAGCAGATTAC
GCGCAGAAAAAAAGGATCTCAAGAAGATCCTTTGATCTTTTCTACGGGGTCTGACGCTCAGTGGAACGAA
AACTCACGTTAAGGGATTTTGGTCATGAGATTATCAAAAAGGATCTTCACCTAGATCCTTTTAAATTAAA
AATGAAGTTTTAAATCAATCTAAAGTATATATGAGTAAACTTGGTCTGACAGTTACCAATGCTTAATCAG
TGAGGCACCTATCTCAGCGATCTGTCTATTTCGTTCATCCATAGTTGCCTGACTCCCCGTCGTGTAGATA
ACTACGATACGGGAGGGCTTACCATCTGGCCCCAGTGCTGCAATGATACCGCGAGACCCACGCTCACCGG
CTCCAGATTTATCAGCAATAAACCAGCCAGCCGGAAGGGCCGAGCGCAGAAGTGGTCCTGCAACTTTATC
CGCCTCCATCCAGTCTATTAATTGTTGCCGGGAAGCTAGAGTAAGTAGTTCGCCAGTTAATAGTTTGCGC
AACGTTGTTGCCATTGCTACAGGCATCGTGGTGTCACGCTCGTCGTTTGGTATGGCTTCATTCAGCTCCG
GTTCCCAACGATCAAGGCGAGTTACATGATCCCCCATGTTGTGCAAAAAAGCGGTTAGCTCCTTCGGTCC
TCCGATCGTTGTCAGAAGTAAGTTGGCCGCAGTGTTATCACTCATGGTTATGGCAGCACTGCATAATTCT
CTTACTGTCATGCCATCCGTAAGATGCTTTTCTGTGACTGGTGAGTACTCAACCAAGTCATTCTGAGAAT
AGTGTATGCGGCGACCGAGTTGCTCTTGCCCGGCGTCAATACGGGATAATACCGCGCCACATAGCAGAAC
TTTAAAAGTGCTCATCATTGGAAAACGTTCTTCGGGGCGAAAACTCTCAAGGATCTTACCGCTGTTGAGA
TCCAGTTCGATGTAACCCACTCGTGCACCCAACTGATCTTCAGCATCTTTTACTTTCACCAGCGTTTCTG
GGTGAGCAAAAACAGGAAGGCAAAATGCCGCAAAAAAGGGAATAAGGGCGACACGGAAATGTTGAATACT
CATACTCTTCCTTTTTCAATATTATTGAAGCATTTATCAGGGTTATTGTCTCATGAGCGGATACATATTT
GAATGTATTTAGAAAAATAAACAAATAGGGGTTCCGCGCACATTTCCCCGAAAAGTGCCACCTGACGTCG
ACGGATCGGGAGATCTCCCGATCCCCTATGGTGCACTCTCAGTACAATCTGCTCTGATGCCGCATAGTTA
AGCCAGTATCTGCTCCCTGCTTGTGTGTTGGAGGTCGCTGAGTAGTGCGCGAGCAAAATTTAAGCTACAA
CAAGGCAAGGCTTGACCGACAATTGCATGAAGAATCTGCTTAGGGTTAGGCGTTTTGCGCTGCTTCGCGA
TGTACGGGCCAGATATACGCGTTGACATTGATTATTGACTAGTTATTAATAGTAATCAATTACGGGGTCA
TTAGTTCATAGCCCATATATGGAGTTCCGCGTTACATAACTTACGGTAAATGGCCCGCCTGGCTGACCGC
CCAACGACCCCCGCCCATTGACGTCAATAATGACGTATGTTCCCATAGTAACGCCAATAGGGACTTTCCA
TTGACGTCAATGGGTGGAGTATTTACGGTAAACTGCCCACTTGGCAGTACATCAAGTGTATCATATGCCA
AGTACGCCCCCTATTGACGTCAATGACGGTAAATGGCCCGCCTGGCATTATGCCCAGTACATGACCTTAT
GGGACTTTCCTACTTGGCAGTACATCTACGTATTAGTCATCGCTATTACCATGGTGATGCGGTTTTGGCA
GTACATCAATGGGCGTGGATAGCGGTTTGACTCACGGGGATTTCCAAGTCTCCACCCCATTGACGTCAAT
GGGAGTTTGTTTTGGCACCAAAATCAACGGGACTTTCCAAAATGTCGTAACAACTCCGCCCCATTGACGC
AAATGGGCGGTAGGCGTGTACGGTGGGAGGTCTATATAAGCAGAGCTCTCCCTATCAGTGATAGAGATCT
CCCTATCAGTGATAGAGATCGTCGACGAGCTCGTTTAGTGAACCGTCAGATCGCCTGGAGACGCCATCCA
CGCTGTTTTGACCTCCATAGAAGACACCGGGACCGATCCAGCCTCCGGACTCTAGCGTTTAAACTTAAGC
TTGCTAGCGGTACCGCCACCATGCATCACCACCACCATCATCATCACCACCATATGGTGAGCAAGGGCGA
GGAGCTGTTCACCGGGGTGGTGCCCATCCTGGTCGAGCTGGACGGCGACGTAAACGGCCACAAGTTCAGC
GTGTCCGGCGAGGGCGAGGGCGATGCCACCTACGGCAAGCTGACCCTGAAGTTCATCTGCACCACCGGCA
AGCTGCCCGTGCCCTGGCCCACCCTCGTGACCACCCTGACCTACGGCGTGCAGTGCTTCAGCCGCTACCC
CGACCACATGAAGCAGCACGACTTCTTCAAGTCCGCCATGCCCGAAGGCTACGTCCAGGAGCGCACCATC
TTCTTCAAGGACGACGGCAACTACAAGACCCGCGCCGAGGTGAAGTTCGAGGGCGACACCCTGGTGAACC
GCATCGAGCTGAAGGGCATCGACTTCAAGGAGGACGGCAACATCCTGGGGCACAAGCTGGAGTACAACTA
CAACAGCCACAACGTCTATATCATGGCCGACAAGCAGAAGAACGGCATCAAGGTGAACTTCAAGATCCGC
CACAACATCGAGGACGGCAGCGTGCAGCTCGCCGACCACTACCAGCAGAACACCCCCATCGGCGACGGCC
CCGTGCTGCTGCCCGACAACCACTACCTGAGCACCCAGTCCGCCCTGAGCAAAGACCCCAACGAGAAGCG
CGATCACATGGTCCTGCTGGAGTTCGTGACCGCCGCCGGGATCACCCTCGGCATGGACGAGCTGTACAAG
GGATCCCTGGAAGTTCTGTTCCAGGGGCCCCATATGGTGGCCCTGTCCTTTAAGATTTGTGTGCGCCACT
GCAACGTGGTGAAGACCATGCAGTTTGAACCATCTACAGCTGTGTACGATGCGTGTCGAGTCATTCGGGA
ACGGGTGCCTGAGGCACAAGCTGGGCAAGCTTCTGACTATGGACTCTTTCTTTCGGATGAAGACCCGAGG
AAAGGGATTTGGCTGGAAGCGGGCAGAACACTGGATTACTACATGTTGCGGAATGGGGATATTTTGGAAT
ATAAAAAGAAACAGAGACCTCAGAAAATCCGGATGCTGGATGGATCTGTGAAGACAGTGATGGTGGATGA
TTCCAAGACTGTGGGGGAGCTCCTGGTCACTATTTGTAGCAGAATAGGAATAACAAATTATGAAGAATAC
TCCTTAATCCAAGAAACTATCGAAGAAAAGAAAGAGGAAGGAACGGGCACACTCAAAAAAGACAGGACAC
TGTTACGAGATGAGAGGAAAATGGAGAAGTTGAAGGCCAAGCTGCACACAGATGATGACCTAAATTGGCT
GGATCACAGCCGAACATTCAGAGAACAAGGAGTAGATGAAAACGAAACGTTGCTGCTTAGACGGAAGTTC
TTTTACTCTGATCAGAATGTAGATTCGAGAGACCCCGTGCAGCTGAACTTGCTTTATGTTCAGGCACAGG
ATGACATCCTGAATGGCTCTCACCCTGTCTCCTTCGAGAAAGCTTGCGAGTTTGGTGGATTTCAAGCCCA
GATACAATTTGGACCTCATGTGGAACATAAACACAAACCTGGATTTTTAGATCTGAAGGAATTCCTGCCC
AAAGAATACATCAAGCAGAGAGGAGCTGAAAAGAGGATCTTTCAGGAGCATAAGAACTGCGGAGAGATGA
GCGAGATAGAAGCCAAGGTCAAGTACGTCAAACTCGCACGGTCCCTCCGCACATATGGCGTGTCCTTCTT
CCTGGTGAAGGAGAAGATGAAAGGCAAGAACAAGCTGGTGCCTCGCCTGCTGGGGATCACCAAAGACTCG
GTGATGCGCGTGGATGAGAAGACCAAGGAAGTGCTGCAGGAGTGGCCCCTCACCACCGTCAAGCGCTGGG
CAGCCTCACCCAAGAGCTTCACACTGGATTTTGGGGAGTATCAGGAAAGCTACTATTCAGTACAAACCAC
CGAGGGAGAGCAGATATCCCAGCTGATTGCAGGCTACATTGACATCATCCTGAAAAAGAAACAAAGTAAA
GATCGATTTGGACTAGAAGGTGATGAGGAGTCAACCATGTTAGAAGAGTCCGTTTCCCCAAAAAAGTCCA
CCATCTTGCAGCAGCAGTTCAACCGGACCGGGAAGGCAGAGCACGGCTCAGTGGCGCTGCCGGCCGTGAT
GCGCTCGGGCTCCAGCGGGCCTGAGACCTTCAACGTTGGCAGCATGCCCTCGCCACAGCAGCAGGTCATG
GTTGGGCAGATGCACCGAGGCCACATGCCGCCACTGACCTCAGCCCAGCAGGCCCTGATGGGGACCATCA
ACACAAGCATGCACGCCGTCCAGCAGGCCCAGGATGATCTCAGTGAGCTCGACTCGCTGCCACCTCTCGG
CCAGGATATGGCATCTAGGGTATGGGTTCAGAACAAAGTCGACGAATCCAAACACGGAATCCATTCTCAA
GTTGATGCTATCACGGCCGGAACGGCTTCAGTTGTTAACCTCACAGCTGGTGACCCTGCAGACACTGACT
ACACAGCTGTGGGATGTGCGATCACCACTATTTCTTCCAACCCGACGGAGATGTCCAAGGGTGTGAAGCT
ATTGGCCGCCCTCATGGATGATGAGGTGGGCAGCGGGGAGGACTTGCTCAGAGCTGCCAGGACCCTCGCT
GGGGCGGTGTCAGACTTGCTGAAAGCTGTGCAGCCTACTTCTGGAGAGCCTCGACAGACAGTTTTGACTG
CTGCTGGCAGCATCGGACAAGCCAGTGGGGATCTTCTGAGACAGATTGGAGAGAATGAGACTGATGAGCG
ATTCCAGGATGTTTTAATGAGTTTGGCCAAAGCTGTTGCCAATGCAGCTGCCATGTTGGTACTAAAGGCA
AAGAATGTTGCCCAAGTGGCCGAAGACACTGTCCTACAGAACAGGGTAATTGCTGCTGCCACCCAGTGTG
CCCTCTCCACCTCCCAGCTTGTGGCATGTGCCAAGGTTGTGAGCCCCACTATTAGCTCCCCTGTGTGCCA
GGAGCAGCTGATTGAAGCAGGGAAGCTGGTGGACCGCTCGGTGGAGAACTGTGTCCGTGCCTGCCAGGCG
GCCACTACCGATAGTGAGCTCCTGAAGCAGGTCAGCGCAGCGGCCAGCGTGGTCAGCCAGGCCCTCCATG
ATCTCCTGCAGCATGTGCGGCAGTTTGCCAGCCGAGGCGAGCCCATCGGCCGCTACGACCAGGCTACTGA
CACCATCATGTGTGTCACCGAGAGCATCTTCAGCTCCATGGGTGACGCTGGTGAAATGGTGCGCCAGGCG
CGGGTTCTGGCCCAAGCCACATCAGACCTCGTCAATGCCATGAGGTCAGATGCAGAAGCCGAAATCGACA
TGGAGAATTCAAAGAAGCTCCTGGCAGCAGCAAAACTCTTAGCTGACTCCACTGCTCGCATGGTGGAAGC
TGCAGAGGGGGCTGCAGCCAACCCAGAGAATGAGGACCAGCAGCAAAGGCTGAGAGAAGCTGCAGAAGGC
CTCCGGGTAGCAACCAACGCAGCTGCCCAGAATGCTATTAAGAAAAAAATTGTCAACCGACTGGAGGTTG
CAGCCAAGCAGGCCGCAGCGGCAGCTACACAGACCATCGCCGCCTCCCAGAATGCAGCTGTTTCCAACAA
GAACCCTGCGGCCCAGCAGCAGCTGGTCCAGAGTTGCAAGGCAGTGGCTGATCACATCCCTCAGCTGGTC
CAGGGAGTGAGGGGGAGCCAAGCTCAAGCTGAAGACCTGAGTGCCCAGCTGGCTCTCATCATCTCCAGCC
AGAACTTCCTCCAGCCTGGAAGCAAGATGGTGTCCTCTGCCAAAGCCGCAGTGCCCACCGTGAGTGACCA
GGCCGCAGCCATGCAGCTGAGCCAGTGTGCCAAGAACCTGGCCACCAGCTTGGCGGAGCTGCGTACCGCC
TCGCAGAAGGCCCATGAAGCTTGTGGTCCGATGGAAATCGATTCAGCTCTGAATACGGTGCAGACGCTTA
AGAATGAACTGCAGGATGCCAAGATGGCAGCCGTGGAGAGCCAGCTGAAGCCACTTCCAGGGGAAACGCT
GGAAAAATGTGCTCAGGACCTGGGAAGCACATCCAAGGCGGTGGGCTCCTCCATGGCACAGCTGCTGACC
TGTGCTGCTCAAGGCAACGAACACTACACAGGGGTGGCTGCTAGAGAGACGGCCCAAGCTCTGAAAACAC
TGGCCCAGGCCGCCCGTGGAGTGGCTGCATCGACAACCGACCCCGCGGCCGCCCATGCCATGTTAGATTC
TGCTCGAGACGTGATGGAGGGCTCCGCCATGCTCATTCAAGAGGCCAAGCAGGCCCTGATTGCACCTGGA
GATGCAGAGCGTCAACAAAGACTGGCTCAGGTGGCTAAAGCCGTCTCACACTCCTTGAATAACTGCGTAA
ATTGCCTCCCTGGGCAGAAGGATGTGGACGTGGCCTTGAAGAGCATCGGGGAGTCCAGCAAGAAGCTGCT
TGTGGATTCGCTACCTCCAAGCACGAAGCCTTTCCAGGAAGCCCAGAGTGAACTGAACCAGGCAGCAGCT
GATCTGAACCAGTCTGCTGGGGAAGTGGTCCATGCCACCCGGGGCCAGAGTGGAGAGTTGGCTGCAGCCT
CTGGAAAGTTCAGTGATGATTTTGATGAATTCCTCGATGCTGGCATTGAGATGGCTGGCCAAGCTCAGAC
AAAAGAAGACCAGATCCAAGTGATAGGGAACCTCAAGAATATCTCGATGGCATCCAGCAAGCTGCTGTTA
GCTGCCAAGTCTCTCTCTGTAGATCCAGGAGCTCCCAATGCGAAAAATCTCCTGGCTGCAGCTGCAAGAG
CTGTGACAGAGAGCATCAATCAACTCATCACTCTGTGTACCCAACAAGCTCCGGGCCAGAAAGAGTGCGA
TAATGCCCTGCGGGAGCTCGAGACTGTGAAGGGGATGTTGGACAATCCTAATGAACCTGTTAGTGACCTC
TCTTACTTTGACTGCATTGAGAGTGTGATGGAAAACTCCAAGGTTCTGGGTGAATCGATGGCAGGGATTC
CACAGAATGCCAAGACCGGAGACCTCCCTGCCTTTGGGGAATGTGTGGGGATTGCATCCAAGGCTCTCTG
TGGGCTGACAGAGGCTGCAGCCCAGGCTGCATACTTGGTTGGCATCTCTGATCCAAACAGCCAGGCAGGC
CACCAGGGCCTGGTGGACCCCATCCAGTTTGCCAGGGCTAACCAGGCCATCCAGATGGCATGCCAGAACT
TGGTGGACCCTGGCAGCAGCCCATCACAGGTCCTGTCAGCCGCCACAATTGTTGCCAAGCACACGTCAGC
CTTGTGTAATGCCTGCCGCATCGCCTCATCCAAGACGGCCAACCCAGTAGCCAAGAGGCACTTCGTCCAG
TCAGCCAAGGAAGTCGCCAACAGCACTGCCAACCTGGTGAAGACCATCAAGGCCCTGGATGGGGATTTCT
CTGAAGACAACCGCAATAAGTGTCGCATCGCCACCGCACCCTTGATTGAAGCTGTGGAGAACCTGACAGC
GTTCGCCTCAAACCCTGAGTTTGTCAGCATTCCTGCCCAGATCAGCTCCGAGGGTTCCCAGGCACAGGAA
CCAATCCTGGTCTCAGCCAAGACCATGCTGGAGAGTTCATCGTACCTCATTCGCACTGCGCGCTCTCTGG
CCATCAACCCCAAAGACCCACCCACCTGGTCTGTACTGGCTGGACATTCCCATACAGTGTCCGACTCCAT
CAAGAGTCTCATCACTTCTATCAGGGACAAGGCCCCTGGACAGAGGGAGTGTGATTACTCCATCGATGGC
ATCAACCGGTGCATCCGGGACATCGAGCAGGCCTCGCTGGCCGCCGTCAGCCAGAGCCTGGCCACGAGGG
ACGACATCTCTGTGGAGGCCCTGCAGGAGCAGCTGACTTCGGTGGTCCAGGAAATCGGACACCTTATCGA
TCCCATCGCCACAGCGGCTCGGGGAGAAGCAGCTCAGCTGGGACATAAGGTGACACAACTGGCAAGCTAT
TTTGAGCCCTTGATCTTAGCCGCAGTTGGTGTGGCCTCCAAGATTCTTGATCATCAGCAGCAGATGACGG
TGCTGGACCAGACCAAGACTCTCGCAGAGTCTGCCTTGCAGATGTTGTATGCAGCCAAAGAAGGTGGCGG
AAACCCCAAGGCACAACACACCCATGACGCCATCACAGAGGCCGCCCAGTTGATGAAGGAAGCCGTGGAT
GACATCATGGTGACGCTGAACGAAGCTGCCAGTGAAGTGGGGCTGGTTGGGGGCATGGTGGACGCCATTG
CAGAAGCCATGAGCAAGCTGGATGAAGGCACTCCTCCAGAACCAAAGGGAACATTTGTCGACTATCAGAC
GACTGTGGTTAAATACTCCAAAGCCATTGCGGTGACAGCTCAGGAAATGATGACTAAGTCGGTTACTAAC
CCGGAGGAGTTGGGAGGACTGGCTTCACAAATGACCAGTGACTATGGGCACCTGGCTTTCCAGGGCCAGA
TGGCAGCAGCCACGGCGGAACCAGAGGAGATCGGATTCCAGATTCGCACTCGTGTGCAGGACCTGGGCCA
CGGCTGTATCTTCCTGGTGCAGAAGGCAGGGGCCCTCCAGGTCTGCCCCACAGACAGCTACACCAAGAGG
GAGCTGATCGAATGCGCCCGTGCCGTCACGGAAAAGGTCTCCTTGGTGCTCTCGGCTCTCCAGGCCGGGA
ACAAAGGAACCCAGGCATGCATTACAGCCGCCACCGCTGTGTCTGGGATCATTGCCGACCTGGACACCAC
CATTATGTTTGCAACAGCGGGGACGCTGAATGCAGAGAACAGTGAGACCTTCGCAGACCACAGGGAGAAC
ATTCTCAAGACGGCCAAGGCCTTGGTAGAAGACACGAAACTACTTGTGTCAGGAGCTGCGTCCACTCCTG
ACAAGCTGGCCCAGGCGGCCCAGTCCTCAGCAGCCACCATCACCCAGCTCGCAGAAGTGGTCAAGCTGGG
GGCAGCCAGCCTGGGCTCCGACGACCCCGAGACCCAGGTGGTTTTGATCAATGCCATCAAAGATGTGGCC
AAGGCCCTTTCTGATCTCATCAGTGCTACCAAGGGAGCTGCCAGCAAGCCAGTGGACGACCCTTCCATGT
ACCAGCTCAAGGGGGCTGCCAAGGTGATGGTGACCAATGTCACCTCGCTCCTCAAGACTGTAAAGGCAGT
GGAGGATGAGGCCACCCGGGGCACCAGGGCGCTTGAGGCCACAATTGAATGCATAAAGCAGGAGCTTACG
GTGTTCCAGTCAAAAGACGTACCTGAAAAGACATCATCACCTGAAGAATCCATAAGGATGACGAAAGGCA
TCACCATGGCAACAGCCAAAGCCGTGGCAGCTGGGAACTCATGTAGACAGGAGGACGTGATTGCTACTGC
CAACCTGAGCCGGAAAGCCGTGTCAGATATGTTGACGGCTTGCAAGCAAGCATCCTTCCACCCCGATGTC
AGTGACGAGGTGAGAACCAGAGCCTTGCGTTTCGGGACGGAGTGCACCCTTGGCTACTTGGACCTCCTGG
AGCACGTCTTGGTGATTCTTCAGAAACCAACCCCAGAACTCAAGCAGCAGCTGGCCGCTTTCTCCAAGCG
AGTCGCCGGCGCTGTGACAGAGCTCATCCAGGCGGCGGAAGCCATGAAAGGAACAGAGTGGGTGGATCCA
GAAGACCCAACTGTCATTGCAGAAACAGAGTTACTGGGGGCTGCAGCATCCATCGAAGCTGCTGCTAAGA
AGTTAGAGCAACTGAAGCCAAGAGCAAAACCAAAACAAGCGGATGAGACCCTGGACTTTGAGGAACAGAT
CTTGGAAGCTGCTAAATCCATTGCTGCTGCCACAAGCGCCCTGGTCAAATCGGCCTCAGCAGCCCAGAGG
GAGCTGGTGGCCCAAGGAAAGGTGGGCTCCATCCCTGCCAACGCTGCAGACGACGGACAGTGGTCACAAG
GGCTGATTTCTGCTGCCCGGATGGTGGCGGCTGCGACCAGCAGTCTCTGTGAGGCGGCCAATGCCTCCGT
TCAGGGACACGCCAGCGAGGAGAAGCTCATCTCATCTGCCAAGCAGGTCGCCGCTTCCACGGCTCAGCTG
CTGGTGGCCTGCAAGGTGAAGGCCGACCAGGATTCAGAGGCCATGAGGCGGCTACAGGCGGCAGGAAATG
CTGTGAAAAGAGCCTCAGACAATCTTGTCCGTGCAGCCCAGAAGGCAGCATTTGGCAAAGCTGATGACGA
CGATGTTGTAGTGAAAACCAAGTTTGTGGGGGGCATTGCTCAGATCATCGCCGCCCAGGAAGAAATGCTA
AAGAAAGAGCGAGAACTGGAAGAAGCAAGGAGAAAACTGGCCCAAATCCGCCAGCAGCAGTATAAGTTTT
TACCCACCGAGCTGAGGGAAGATGAGGGCTGAGAATTCGCGGCCGCTCGAGTCTAGAGGGCCCGCGGTTC
GAACAAAAACTCATCTCAGAAGAGGATCTGAATATGCATACCGGTCATCATCACCATCACCATTGAGTTT
AAACCCGCTGATCAGCCTCGACTGTGCCTTCTAGTTGCCAGCCATCTGTTGTTTGCCCCTCCCCCGTGCC
TTCCTTGACCCTGGAAGGTGCCACTCCCACTGTCCTTTCCTAATAAAATGAGGAAATTGCATCGCATTGT
CTGAGTAGGTGTCATTCTATTCTGGGGGGTGGGGTGGGGCAGGACAGCAAGGGGGAGGATTGGGAAGACA
ATAGCAGGCATGCTGGGGATGCGGTGGGCTCTATGGCTTCTGAGGCGGAAAGAACCAGCTGGGGCTCTAG
GGGGTATCCCC
[124 nt withheld, positions 12892-13015]
C
[91 nt withheld, positions 13017-13107]
A
[49 nt withheld, positions 13109-13157]
CCTTTGACGTTGGAGTCCACGTTCTTT
[37 nt withheld, positions 13185-13221]
ACCCTATCTCGGTCTATTCTTTTGATTTATAAGGGATTTTGCCGATTTCGGCCTATTGGTTAAAAAATGA
GCTGATTTAACAAAAATTTAACGCGAATTAATTCTGTGGAATGTGTGTCAGTTAGGGTGTGGAAAGTCCC
CAGGCTCCCCAGCAGGCAGAAGTATGCAAAGCATGCATCTCAATTAGTCAGCAACCAGGTGTGGAAAGTC
CCCAGGCTCCCCAGCAGGCAGAAGTATGCAAAGCATGCATCTCAATTAGTCAGCAACCATAGTCCCGCCC
CTAACTCCGCCCATCCCGCCCCTAACTC
Features (pLannotate 1.2.2; 23 found; start..end, strand, type, name):
    182..229     +  promoter       EM7 promoter: synthetic bacterial promoter&nbsp
    248..622     +  CDS            BleoR: antibiotic-binding protein; Sh ble from Streptoalloteichus hindustanus; confers resistance to bleomycin, phleomycin, and Zeocin™
    632..757     +  CDS            ble (fragment): BLE_KLEPN - Experimental evidence at protein level: Swiss-Prot protein existence level 1. Binding protein with a strong affinity to the bleomycin family of antibiotics. Binds to CL990; an antimitotic-antibiotic compound. From Klebsiella pneumoniae.
    752..873     +  polyA_signal   SV40 poly(A) signal: SV40 polyadenylation signal
    944..966     -  protein_bind   lac operator (fragment): The lac repressor binds to the lac operator to inhibit transcription in E. coli. This inhibition can be relieved by adding lactose or isopropyl-β-D-thiogalactopyranoside (IPTG). lac repressor encoded by lacI
    970..1000    -  promoter       lac promoter: promoter for the E. coli lac operon
   1015..1036    -  protein_bind   CAP binding site: CAP binding activates transcription in the presence of cAMP. E. coli catabolite activator protein
   1049..1141    -  CDS            lacI (fragment): lac repressor; lacI; The lac repressor binds to the lac operator to inhibit transcription in E. coli. This inhibition can be relieved by adding lactose or isopropyl-β-D-thiogalactopyranoside (IPTG).
   1324..1912    -  rep_origin     ori: high-copy-number ColE1/pMB1/pBR322/pUC origin of replication
   2083..2943    -  CDS            AmpR: β-lactamase; bla; confers resistance to ampicillin, carbenicillin, and related antibiotics
   2944..3048    -  promoter       AmpR promoter: bla
   3107..3159    -  misc_feature   bom (fragment): basis of mobility region from pBR322
   3314..3693    +  enhancer       CMV enhancer: human cytomegalovirus immediate early enhancer
   3694..3897    +  promoter       CMV promoter: human cytomegalovirus (CMV) immediate early promoter
   3899..3918    +  promoter       PLtetO-1 promoter (fragment): modified phage lambda PL promoter with tet operator sites (Lutz and Bujard, 1997)
   3920..3939    +  promoter       PLtetO-1 promoter (fragment): modified phage lambda PL promoter with tet operator sites (Lutz and Bujard, 1997)
   3947..3980    +  promoter       TRE3GV promoter (fragment): 3rd-generation Tet-responsive promoter that can be activated by binding of Tet-On® 3G, optimized for retroviral and lentiviral vectors
   4114..4830    +  CDS            EGFP: EGFP is a basic (constitutively fluorescent) green fluorescent protein published in 1996, derived from Aequorea victoria. It is reported to be a rapidly-maturing weak dimer with moderate acid sensitivity.
   4864..12489   +  CDS            TLN2: TLN2_HUMAN - Also known as KIAA0320. Experimental evidence at protein level: Swiss-Prot protein existence level 1. As a major component of focal adhesion plaques that links integrin to the actin cytoskeleton, may play an important role in cell adhesion. Recruits PIP5K1C to focal adhesion plaques and strongly activates its kinase activity (By similarity). From Homo sapiens (Human).
  12622..12846   +  polyA_signal   bGH poly(A) signal: bovine growth hormone polyadenylation signal
  12850..12871   +  promoter       SV40 promoter (fragment): SV40 enhancer and early promoter
  12892..13320   +  rep_origin     f1 ori (sequence partly withheld): f1 bacteriophage origin of replication; arrow indicates direction of (+) strand synthesis
  13334..134     +  promoter       SV40 promoter (across the origin): SV40 enhancer and early promoter
