[The description below was written by a language model from this plasmid's Addgene catalogue record and pLannotate feature annotations shown in this document.]
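Description:
pCDNA_GFP_hTLN2-FL is a mammalian expression plasmid of about 13.5 kb, built on a backbone recorded as pcDNA4.1, that produces full-length human talin2 (TLN2) fused at its N terminus to a His10-GFP tag. It is propagated in E. coli through a high-copy ColE1/pUC-type origin and selected with ampicillin via the β-lactamase gene. An f1 origin is also present. A second marker cassette carries the Sh ble gene, which confers Zeocin/bleomycin resistance. Sh ble is placed behind both the SV40 early promoter and the bacterial EM7 promoter and is followed by an SV40 polyadenylation signal, so it could in principle be used to select stably transfected mammalian cells as well as bacteria.

The expression unit is driven by the human CMV immediate-early enhancer and promoter. Immediately downstream, the annotation picks up short fragments resembling tet operator-containing promoters. This pattern suggests tandem tet operator sites, as found in tetracycline-regulatable pcDNA4-type vectors, which would allow repression in cells expressing the Tet repressor and constitutive expression otherwise. The catalogue entry does not mention this feature. An EGFP coding sequence follows, then the roughly 7.6 kb TLN2 open reading frame, and the transcript terminates at a bovine growth hormone polyadenylation signal. The His10 portion of the tag is listed in the catalogue but is not annotated separately in the feature table.

Talin2 is a focal adhesion protein that links integrins to the actin cytoskeleton. The construct serves to express a fluorescent version of the full-length protein in mammalian cells, for example to follow its localisation at adhesion sites, and the histidine tag offers an affinity handle for purification.
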