Addgene plasmid #164840: pCDNA_GFP_hTLN2-FL
Purpose: Expression of GFP tagged FL human talin2
Depositing lab: Tina Izard. Depositing organization: UF Scripps Biomedical Research. Publication: A distinct talin2 structure directs isoform specificity in cell adhesion. Rangarajan ES, Primi MC, Colgan LA, Chinthalapudi K, Yasuda R, Izard T. J Biol Chem. 2020 Sep 11;295(37):12885-12899. doi: 10.1074/jbc.RA119.010789. Epub 2020 Jun 30. PubMed 32605925.
Backbone
  Vector backbone: pcDNA4.1
  Vector type: Mammalian Expression
Growth in bacteria
  Bacterial resistance: Ampicillin, 100 μg/mL
  Growth temperature: 30°C
  Growth strain: DH5alpha
  Copy number: High Copy
Gene/Insert
  Gene/Insert name: TLN2
  Species: H. sapiens (human)
  Entrez Gene: TLN2 (a.k.a. ILWEQ)
  Tag / fusion protein: His10-GFP (N terminal on insert)
  Cloning method: Unknown
Terms and licenses: Academic/Nonprofit Terms; Industry Terms: Not Available to Industry
How to cite: pCDNA_GFP_hTLN2-FL was a gift from Tina Izard (Addgene plasmid # 164840 ; http://n2t.net/addgene:164840 ; RRID:Addgene_164840)
